Addgene plasmid #76166: ETNK2 gRNA (BRDN0001149182)
Purpose: 3rd generation lentiviral gRNA plasmid targeting human ETNK2
Depositing lab: John Doench & David Root. Depositing organization: Broad Institute. Publication: Optimized sgRNA design to maximize activity and minimize off-target effects of CRISPR-Cas9. Doench JG, Fusi N, Sullender M, Hegde M, Vaimberg EW, Donovan KF, Smith I, Tothova Z, Wilen C, Orchard R, Virgin HW, Listgarten J, Root DE. Nat Biotechnol. 2016 Jan 18. doi: 10.1038/nbt.3437. PubMed 26780180.
Backbone
  Vector backbone: lentiGuide-Puro
  Backbone manufacturer: Zhang Lab (Addgene plasmid # 52963)
  Vector type: Mammalian Expression, Lentiviral, CRISPR
  Selectable markers: Puromycin
Growth in bacteria
  Bacterial resistance: Ampicillin, 100 μg/mL
  Growth temperature: 37°C
  Growth strain: DH5alpha
  Copy number: High Copy
Gene/Insert
  Gene/Insert name: ETNK2 (alt names: ETNK2; NM_001297760.1)
  gRNA/shRNA sequence: ACCCGAGCAAGTTCGGACCA
  Species: H. sapiens (human)
  Entrez Gene: ETNK2 (a.k.a. EKI2, FLJ10761, HMFT1716, RP11-74C13.2)
  Promoter: hU6
  Cloning method: Unknown
  Sequencing primers: 5′ U6-F; 3′ pS2-R
Terms and licenses: Academic/Nonprofit Terms; Industry Terms: Not Available to Industry
Depositor comments: The gRNA was designed to target the following Genbank reference sequence(s): NM_001297760.1,NM_001297762.1,NM_018208.3. Note that this plasmid does NOT contain Cas9. It should be used in conjunction with lentiCas9-Blast (Addgene #52962) or otherwise with cell lines already expressing Cas9. Browse the full kinome gRNA library at http://www.addgene.org/pooled-library/broadgpp-human-kinome/ or visit http://www.broadinstitute.org/rnai/public/ for detailed protocols and information.
How to cite: ETNK2 gRNA (BRDN0001149182) was a gift from John Doench & David Root (Addgene plasmid # 76166 ; http://n2t.net/addgene:76166 ; RRID:Addgene_76166)
