[The description below was written by a language model from this plasmid's Addgene catalogue record and pLannotate feature annotations shown in this document.]
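Description:
ETNK2 gRNA (BRDN0001149182) is a third-generation lentiviral CRISPR guide plasmid built on the lentiGuide-Puro backbone, carrying a single guide RNA directed against human ETNK2 (ethanolamine kinase 2). According to the record, the guide was designed against several ETNK2 reference transcripts and belongs to a human kinome gRNA library. The 8.3 kb plasmid is propagated in E. coli at high copy from a ColE1/pUC-type origin under ampicillin selection (AmpR, β-lactamase). It also retains an f1 origin, an SV40 origin and remnants of the lac region from its cloning-vector ancestry.

The transfer cassette has the usual self-inactivating HIV-1 layout. An RSV promoter fused to a truncated 5' LTR drives genomic RNA production in packaging cells without Tat. It is followed by the Ψ packaging signal with a partial gag sequence, the RRE for Rev-dependent nuclear export, and a cPPT/CTS that aids nuclear import of the reverse-transcribed genome. A ΔU3 3' LTR inactivates the viral promoter after integration.

Within this frame, a human U6 RNA polymerase III promoter transcribes the ETNK2-specific spacer joined to the Streptococcus pyogenes Cas9 gRNA scaffold. Downstream, the EF-1α core promoter with intron A drives puromycin N-acetyltransferase, with a WPRE enhancing expression, so transduced mammalian cells can be selected with puromycin.

The plasmid does not encode Cas9. It is meant for cells that already express Cas9 or that receive it from a separate vector, such as a blasticidin-selectable Cas9 lentivirus. Its typical use is Cas9-mediated disruption of ETNK2 in human cells.
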