Features (pLannotate 1.2.2; 29 found; start..end, strand, type, name):
     14..80      +  CDS            small t antigen (fragment): SV40 (simian virus 40) small t antigen
    106..317     +  promoter       EF-1α core promoter: core promoter for human elongation factor EF-1α
    318..1256    +  intron         EF-1α intron A: intron upstream of the start codon of human EF-1α
   1278..1877    +  CDS            PuroR (fragment): puromycin N-acetyltransferase; pac from Streptomyces; confers resistance to puromycin
   1893..2481    +  misc_feature   WPRE: woodchuck hepatitis virus posttranscriptional regulatory element
   2532..2551    +  misc_feature   cPPT/CTS (fragment): central polypurine tract and central termination sequence of HIV-1
   2553..2786    +  LTR            3' LTR (ΔU3): self-inactivating 3' long terminal repeat (LTR) from HIV-1
   2864..2985    +  polyA_signal   SV40 poly(A) signal: SV40 polyadenylation signal
   3025..3160    +  rep_origin     SV40 ori: SV40 origin of replication
   3181..3199    -  promoter       T7 promoter: promoter for bacteriophage T7 RNA polymerase
   3207..3362    +  CDS            lacZα (fragment): LacZα fragment of β-galactosidase; lacZ fragment
   3367..3795    +  rep_origin     f1 ori (sequence partly withheld): f1 bacteriophage origin of replication; arrow indicates direction of (+) strand synthesis
   3848..3952    +  promoter       AmpR promoter: bla
   3953..4813    +  CDS            AmpR: β-lactamase; bla; confers resistance to ampicillin, carbenicillin, and related antibiotics
   4984..5572    +  rep_origin     ori: high-copy-number ColE1/pMB1/pBR322/pUC origin of replication
   5755..5847    +  CDS            lacI (fragment): lac repressor; lacI; The lac repressor binds to the lac operator to inhibit transcription in E. coli. This inhibition can be relieved by adding lactose or isopropyl-β-D-thiogalactopyranoside (IPTG).
   5860..5881    +  protein_bind   CAP binding site: CAP binding activates transcription in the presence of cAMP. E. coli catabolite activator protein
   5896..5926    +  promoter       lac promoter: promoter for the E. coli lac operon
   5934..5950    +  protein_bind   lac operator: The lac repressor binds to the lac operator to inhibit transcription in E. coli. This inhibition can be relieved by adding lactose or isopropyl-β-D-thiogalactopyranoside (IPTG). lac repressor encoded by lacI
   5995..6013    +  promoter       T3 promoter: promoter for bacteriophage T3 RNA polymerase
   6041..6267    +  promoter       RSV promoter: Rous sarcoma virus enhancer/promoter
   6268..6448    +  LTR            5' LTR (truncated): truncated 5' long terminal repeat (LTR) from HIV-1
   6495..6620    +  misc_feature   HIV-1 Ψ: packaging signal of human immunodeficiency virus type 1
   6604..6967    +  CDS            HIV-1 gag (fragment): gag protein from human immunodeficiency virus 1; gag
   7113..7346    +  misc_feature   RRE: The Rev response element (RRE) of HIV-1 allows for Rev-dependent mRNA export from the nucleus to the cytoplasm.
   7723..7749    +  CDS            Rev (fragment): human immunodeficiency virus 1 (HIV-1) Rev protein; rev; enhances nuclear export of unspliced and incompletely spliced viral mRNAs
   7753..7993    +  promoter       U6 promoter: RNA polymerase III promoter for human U6 snRNA
   8023..8098    +  misc_RNA       gRNA scaffold: guide RNA scaffold for the Streptococcus pyogenes CRISPR/Cas9 system
   8154..8271    +  misc_feature   cPPT/CTS: central polypurine tract and central termination sequence of HIV-1
>Addgene plasmid #76166 | ETNK2 gRNA (BRDN0001149182) | addgene full sequence | sequence record 185314 | Addgene Assembled Sequence
CCCGGGTGCAAAGATGGATAAAGTTTTAAACAGAGAGGAATCTTTGCAGCTAATGGACCTTCTAGGTCTT
GAAAGGAGTGGGAATTGGCTCCGGTGCCCGTCAGTGGGCAGAGCGCACATCGCCCACAGTCCCCGAGAAG
TTGGGGGGAGGGGTCGGCAATTGATCCGGTGCCTAGAGAAGGTGGCGCGGGGTAAACTGGGAAAGTGATG
TCGTGTACTGGCTCCGCCTTTTTCCCGAGGGTGGGGGAGAACCGTATATAAGTGCAGTAGTCGCCGTGAA
CGTTCTTTTTCGCAACGGGTTTGCCGCCAGAACACAGGTAAGTGCCGTGTGTGGTTCCCGCGGGCCTGGC
CTCTTTACGGGTTATGGCCCTTGCGTGCCTTGAATTACTTCCACCTGGCTGCAGTACGTGATTCTTGATC
CCGAGCTTCGGGTTGGAAGTGGGTGGGAGAGTTCGAGGCCTTGCGCTTAAGGAGCCCCTTCGCCTCGTGC
TTGAGTTGAGGCCTGGCCTGGGCGCTGGGGCCGCCGCGTGCGAATCTGGTGGCACCTTCGCGCCTGTCTC
GCTGCTTTCGATAAGTCTCTAGCCATTTAAAATTTTTGATGACCTGCTGCGACGCTTTTTTTCTGGCAAG
ATAGTCTTGTAAATGCGGGCCAAGATCTGCACACTGGTATTTCGGTTTTTGGGGCCGCGGGCGGCGACGG
GGCCCGTGCGTCCCAGCGCACATGTTCGGCGAGGCGGGGCCTGCGAGCGCGGCCACCGAGAATCGGACGG
GGGTAGTCTCAAGCTGGCCGGCCTGCTCTGGTGCCTGGCCTCGCGCCGCCGTGTATCGCCCCGCCCTGGG
CGGCAAGGCTGGCCCGGTCGGCACCAGTTGCGTGAGCGGAAAGATGGCCGCTTCCCGGCCCTGCTGCAGG
GAGCTCAAAATGGAGGACGCGGCGCTCGGGAGAGCGGGCGGGTGAGTCACCCACACAAAGGAAAAGGGCC
TTTCCGTCCTCAGCCGTCGCTTCATGTGACTCCACGGAGTACCGGGCGCCGTCCAGGCACCTCGATTAGT
TCTCGAGCTTTTGGAGTACGTCGTCTTTAGGTTGGGGGGAGGGGTTTTATGCGATGGAGTTTCCCCACAC
TGAGTGGGTGGAGACTGAAGTTAGGCCAGCTTGGCACTTGATGTAATTCTCCTTGGAATTTGCCCTTTTT
GAGTTTGGATCTTGGTTCATTCTCAAGCCTCAGACAGTGGTTCAAAGTTTTTTTCTTCCATTTCAGGTGT
CGTGACGTACGGCCACCATGACCGAGTACAAGCCCACGGTGCGCCTCGCCACCCGCGACGACGTCCCCAG
GGCCGTACGCACCCTCGCCGCCGCGTTCGCCGACTACCCCGCCACGCGCCACACCGTCGATCCGGACCGC
CACATCGAGCGGGTCACCGAGCTGCAAGAACTCTTCCTCACGCGCGTCGGGCTCGACATCGGCAAGGTGT
GGGTCGCGGACGACGGCGCCGCCGTGGCGGTCTGGACCACGCCGGAGAGCGTCGAAGCGGGGGCGGTGTT
CGCCGAGATCGGCCCGCGCATGGCCGAGTTGAGCGGTTCCCGGCTGGCCGCGCAGCAACAGATGGAAGGC
CTCCTGGCGCCGCACCGGCCCAAGGAGCCCGCGTGGTTCCTGGCCACCGTCGGAGTCTCGCCCGACCACC
AGGGCAAGGGTCTGGGCAGCGCCGTCGTGCTCCCCGGAGTGGAGGCGGCCGAGCGCGCCGGGGTGCCCGC
CTTCCTGGAGACCTCCGCGCCCCGCAACCTCCCCTTCTACGAGCGGCTCGGCTTCACCGTCACCGCCGAC
GTCGAGGTGCCCGAAGGACCGCGCACCTGGTGCATGACCCGCAAGCCCGGTGCCTGAACGCGTTAAGTCG
ACAATCAACCTCTGGATTACAAAATTTGTGAAAGATTGACTGGTATTCTTAACTATGTTGCTCCTTTTAC
GCTATGTGGATACGCTGCTTTAATGCCTTTGTATCATGCTATTGCTTCCCGTATGGCTTTCATTTTCTCC
TCCTTGTATAAATCCTGGTTGCTGTCTCTTTATGAGGAGTTGTGGCCCGTTGTCAGGCAACGTGGCGTGG
TGTGCACTGTGTTTGCTGACGCAACCCCCACTGGTTGGGGCATTGCCACCACCTGTCAGCTCCTTTCCGG
GACTTTCGCTTTCCCCCTCCCTATTGCCACGGCGGAACTCATCGCCGCCTGCCTTGCCCGCTGCTGGACA
GGGGCTCGGCTGTTGGGCACTGACAATTCCGTGGTGTTGTCGGGGAAATCATCGTCCTTTCCTTGGCTGC
TCGCCTGTGTTGCCACCTGGATTCTGCGCGGGACGTCCTTCTGCTACGTCCCTTCGGCCCTCAATCCAGC
GGACCTTCCTTCCCGCGGCCTGCTGCCGGCTCTGCGGCCTCTTCCGCGTCTTCGCCTTCGCCCTCAGACG
AGTCGGATCTCCCTTTGGGCCGCCTCCCCGCGTCGACTTTAAGACCAATGACTTACAAGGCAGCTGTAGA
TCTTAGCCACTTTTTAAAAGAAAAGGGGGGACTGGAAGGGCTAATTCACTCCCAACGAAGACAAGATCTG
CTTTTTGCTTGTACTGGGTCTCTCTGGTTAGACCAGATCTGAGCCTGGGAGCTCTCTGGCTAACTAGGGA
ACCCACTGCTTAAGCCTCAATAAAGCTTGCCTTGAGTGCTTCAAGTAGTGTGTGCCCGTCTGTTGTGTGA
CTCTGGTAACTAGAGATCCCTCAGACCCTTTTAGTCAGTGTGGAAAATCTCTAGCAGTACGTATAGTAGT
TCATGTCATCTTATTATTCAGTATTTATAACTTGCAAAGAAATGAATATCAGAGAGTGAGAGGAACTTGT
TTATTGCAGCTTATAATGGTTACAAATAAAGCAATAGCATCACAAATTTCACAAATAAAGCATTTTTTTC
ACTGCATTCTAGTTGTGGTTTGTCCAAACTCATCAATGTATCTTATCATGTCTGGCTCTAGCTATCCCGC
CCCTAACTCCGCCCATCCCGCCCCTAACTCCGCCCAGTTCCGCCCATTCTCCGCCCCATGGCTGACTAAT
TTTTTTTATTTATGCAGAGGCCGAGGCCGCCTCGGCCTCTGAGCTATTCCAGAAGTAGTGAGGAGGCTTT
TTTGGAGGCCTAGGGACGTACCCAATTCGCCCTATAGTGAGTCGTATTACGCGCGCTCACTGGCCGTCGT
TTTACAACGTCGTGACTGGGAAAACCCTGGCGTTACCCAACTTAATCGCCTTGCAGCACATCCCCCTTTC
GCCAGCTGGCGTAATAGCGAAGAGGCCCGCACCGATCGCCCTTCCCAACAGTTGCGCAGCCTGAATGGCG
AATGGG
[124 nt withheld, positions 3367-3490]
C
[91 nt withheld, positions 3492-3582]
A
[49 nt withheld, positions 3584-3632]
CCTTTGACGTTGGAGTCCACGTTCTTT
[37 nt withheld, positions 3660-3696]
ACCCTATCTCGGTCTATTCTTTTGATTTATAAGGGATTTTGCCGATTTCGGCCTATTGGTTAAAAAATGA
GCTGATTTAACAAAAATTTAACGCGAATTTTAACAAAATATTAACGCTTACAATTTAGGTGGCACTTTTC
GGGGAAATGTGCGCGGAACCCCTATTTGTTTATTTTTCTAAATACATTCAAATATGTATCCGCTCATGAG
ACAATAACCCTGATAAATGCTTCAATAATATTGAAAAAGGAAGAGTATGAGTATTCAACATTTCCGTGTC
GCCCTTATTCCCTTTTTTGCGGCATTTTGCCTTCCTGTTTTTGCTCACCCAGAAACGCTGGTGAAAGTAA
AAGATGCTGAAGATCAGTTGGGTGCACGAGTGGGTTACATCGAACTGGATCTCAACAGCGGTAAGATCCT
TGAGAGTTTTCGCCCCGAAGAACGTTTTCCAATGATGAGCACTTTTAAAGTTCTGCTATGTGGCGCGGTA
TTATCCCGTATTGACGCCGGGCAAGAGCAACTCGGTCGCCGCATACACTATTCTCAGAATGACTTGGTTG
AGTACTCACCAGTCACAGAAAAGCATCTTACGGATGGCATGACAGTAAGAGAATTATGCAGTGCTGCCAT
AACCATGAGTGATAACACTGCGGCCAACTTACTTCTGACAACGATCGGAGGACCGAAGGAGCTAACCGCT
TTTTTGCACAACATGGGGGATCATGTAACTCGCCTTGATCGTTGGGAACCGGAGCTGAATGAAGCCATAC
CAAACGACGAGCGTGACACCACGATGCCTGTAGCAATGGCAACAACGTTGCGCAAACTATTAACTGGCGA
ACTACTTACTCTAGCTTCCCGGCAACAATTAATAGACTGGATGGAGGCGGATAAAGTTGCAGGACCACTT
CTGCGCTCGGCCCTTCCGGCTGGCTGGTTTATTGCTGATAAATCTGGAGCCGGTGAGCGTGGGTCTCGCG
GTATCATTGCAGCACTGGGGCCAGATGGTAAGCCCTCCCGTATCGTAGTTATCTACACGACGGGGAGTCA
GGCAACTATGGATGAACGAAATAGACAGATCGCTGAGATAGGTGCCTCACTGATTAAGCATTGGTAACTG
TCAGACCAAGTTTACTCATATATACTTTAGATTGATTTAAAACTTCATTTTTAATTTAAAAGGATCTAGG
TGAAGATCCTTTTTGATAATCTCATGACCAAAATCCCTTAACGTGAGTTTTCGTTCCACTGAGCGTCAGA
CCCCGTAGAAAAGATCAAAGGATCTTCTTGAGATCCTTTTTTTCTGCGCGTAATCTGCTGCTTGCAAACA
AAAAAACCACCGCTACCAGCGGTGGTTTGTTTGCCGGATCAAGAGCTACCAACTCTTTTTCCGAAGGTAA
CTGGCTTCAGCAGAGCGCAGATACCAAATACTGTTCTTCTAGTGTAGCCGTAGTTAGGCCACCACTTCAA
GAACTCTGTAGCACCGCCTACATACCTCGCTCTGCTAATCCTGTTACCAGTGGCTGCTGCCAGTGGCGAT
AAGTCGTGTCTTACCGGGTTGGACTCAAGACGATAGTTACCGGATAAGGCGCAGCGGTCGGGCTGAACGG
GGGGTTCGTGCACACAGCCCAGCTTGGAGCGAACGACCTACACCGAACTGAGATACCTACAGCGTGAGCT
ATGAGAAAGCGCCACGCTTCCCGAAGGGAGAAAGGCGGACAGGTATCCGGTAAGCGGCAGGGTCGGAACA
GGAGAGCGCACGAGGGAGCTTCCAGGGGGAAACGCCTGGTATCTTTATAGTCCTGTCGGGTTTCGCCACC
TCTGACTTGAGCGTCGATTTTTGTGATGCTCGTCAGGGGGGCGGAGCCTATGGAAAAACGCCAGCAACGC
GGCCTTTTTACGGTTCCTGGCCTTTTGCTGGCCTTTTGCTCACATGTTCTTTCCTGCGTTATCCCCTGAT
TCTGTGGATAACCGTATTACCGCCTTTGAGTGAGCTGATACCGCTCGCCGCAGCCGAACGACCGAGCGCA
GCGAGTCAGTGAGCGAGGAAGCGGAAGAGCGCCCAATACGCAAACCGCCTCTCCCCGCGCGTTGGCCGAT
TCATTAATGCAGCTGGCACGACAGGTTTCCCGACTGGAAAGCGGGCAGTGAGCGCAACGCAATTAATGTG
AGTTAGCTCACTCATTAGGCACCCCAGGCTTTACACTTTATGCTTCCGGCTCGTATGTTGTGTGGAATTG
TGAGCGGATAACAATTTCACACAGGAAACAGCTATGACCATGATTACGCCAAGCGCGCAATTAACCCTCA
CTAAAGGGAACAAAAGCTGGAGCTGCAAGCTTAATGTAGTCTTATGCAATACTCTTGTAGTCTTGCAACA
TGGTAACGATGAGTTAGCAACATGCCTTACAAGGAGAGAAAAAGCACCGTGCATGCCGATTGGTGGAAGT
AAGGTGGTACGATCGTGCCTTATTAGGAAGGCAACAGACGGGTCTGACATGGATTGGACGAACCACTGAA
TTGCCGCATTGCAGAGATATTGTATTTAAGTGCCTAGCTCGATACATAAACGGGTCTCTCTGGTTAGACC
AGATCTGAGCCTGGGAGCTCTCTGGCTAACTAGGGAACCCACTGCTTAAGCCTCAATAAAGCTTGCCTTG
AGTGCTTCAAGTAGTGTGTGCCCGTCTGTTGTGTGACTCTGGTAACTAGAGATCCCTCAGACCCTTTTAG
TCAGTGTGGAAAATCTCTAGCAGTGGCGCCCGAACAGGGACTTGAAAGCGAAAGGGAAACCAGAGGAGCT
CTCTCGACGCAGGACTCGGCTTGCTGAAGCGCGCACGGCAAGAGGCGAGGGGCGGCGACTGGTGAGTACG
CCAAAAATTTTGACTAGCGGAGGCTAGAAGGAGAGAGATGGGTGCGAGAGCGTCAGTATTAAGCGGGGGA
GAATTAGATCGCGATGGGAAAAAATTCGGTTAAGGCCAGGGGGAAAGAAAAAATATAAATTAAAACATAT
AGTATGGGCAAGCAGGGAGCTAGAACGATTCGCAGTTAATCCTGGCCTGTTAGAAACATCAGAAGGCTGT
AGACAAATACTGGGACAGCTACAACCATCCCTTCAGACAGGATCAGAAGAACTTAGATCATTATATAATA
CAGTAGCAACCCTCTATTGTGTGCATCAAAGGATAGAGATAAAAGACACCAAGGAAGCTTTAGACAAGAT
AGAGGAAGAGCAAAACAAAAGTAAGACCACCGCACAGCAAGCGGCCGCTGATCTTCAGACCTGGAGGAGG
AGATATGAGGGACAATTGGAGAAGTGAATTATATAAATATAAAGTAGTAAAAATTGAACCATTAGGAGTA
GCACCCACCAAGGCAAAGAGAAGAGTGGTGCAGAGAGAAAAAAGAGCAGTGGGAATAGGAGCTTTGTTCC
TTGGGTTCTTGGGAGCAGCAGGAAGCACTATGGGCGCAGCGTCAATGACGCTGACGGTACAGGCCAGACA
ATTATTGTCTGGTATAGTGCAGCAGCAGAACAATTTGCTGAGGGCTATTGAGGCGCAACAGCATCTGTTG
CAACTCACAGTCTGGGGCATCAAGCAGCTCCAGGCAAGAATCCTGGCTGTGGAAAGATACCTAAAGGATC
AACAGCTCCTGGGGATTTGGGGTTGCTCTGGAAAACTCATTTGCACCACTGCTGTGCCTTGGAATGCTAG
TTGGAGTAATAAATCTCTGGAACAGATTTGGAATCACACGACCTGGATGGAGTGGGACAGAGAAATTAAC
AATTACACAAGCTTAATACACTCCTTAATTGAAGAATCGCAAAACCAGCAAGAAAAGAATGAACAAGAAT
TATTGGAATTAGATAAATGGGCAAGTTTGTGGAATTGGTTTAACATAACAAATTGGCTGTGGTATATAAA
ATTATTCATAATGATAGTAGGAGGCTTGGTAGGTTTAAGAATAGTTTTTGCTGTACTTTCTATAGTGAAT
AGAGTTAGGCAGGGATATTCACCATTATCGTTTCAGACCCACCTCCCAACCCCGAGGGGACCCAGAGAGG
GCCTATTTCCCATGATTCCTTCATATTTGCATATACGATACAAGGCTGTTAGAGAGATAATTAGAATTAA
TTTGACTGTAAACACAAAGATATTAGTACAAAATACGTGACGTAGAAAGTAATAATTTCTTGGGTAGTTT
GCAGTTTTAAAATTATGTTTTAAAATGGACTATCATATGCTTACCGTAACTTGAAAGTATTTCGATTTCT
TGGCTTTATATATCTTGTGGAAAGGACGAAACACCGACCCGAGCAAGTTCGGACCAGTTTTAGAGCTAGA
AATAGCAAGTTAAAATAAGGCTAGTCCGTTATCAACTTGAAAAAGTGGCACCGAGTCGGTGCTTTTTTAA
GCTTGGCGTAACTAGATCTTGAGACAAATGGCAGTATTCATCCACAATTTTAAAAGAAAAGGGGGGATTG
GGGGGTACAGTGCAGGGGAAAGAATAGTAGACATAATAGCAACAGACATACAAACTAAAGAATTACAAAA
ACAAATTACAAAAATTCAAAATTTTCGGGTTTATTACAGGGACAGCAGAGATCCACTTTGGCGCCGGCTC
GAGGGGG
