>Addgene plasmid #76166 | ETNK2 gRNA (BRDN0001149182) | depositor partial sequence | sequence record 143626 | Target Sequence
ACCCGAGCAAGTTCGGACCA
