>Addgene plasmid #76166 | ETNK2 gRNA (BRDN0001149182) | addgene partial sequence | sequence record 185313 | hU6-F
CGTAGAAAGTAATAATTTCTTGGGTAGTTTGCAGTTTTAAAATTATGTTTTAAAATGGACTATCATATGC
TTACCGTAACTTGAAAGTATTTCGATTTCTTGGCTTTATATATCTTGTGGAAAGGACGAAACACCGACCC
GAGCAAGTTCGGACCAGTTTTAGAGCTAGAAATAGCAAGTTAAAATAAGGCTAGTCCGTTATCAACTTGA
AAAAGTGGCACCGAGTCGGTGCTTTTTTAAGCTTGGCGTAACTAGATCTTGAGACAAATGGCAGTATTCA
TCCACAATTTTAAAAGAAAAGGGGGGATTGGGGGGTACAGTGCAGGGGAAAGAATAGTAGACATAATAGC
AACAGACATACAAACTAAAGAATTACAAAAACAAATTACAAAAATTCAAAATTTTCGGGTTTATTACAGG
GACAGCAGAGATCCACTTTGGCGCCGGCTCGAGGGGGCCCGGGTGCAAAGATGGATAAAGTTTTAAACAG
AGAGGAATCTTTGCAGCTAATGGACCTTCTAGGTCTTGAAAGGAGTGGGAATTGGCTCCGGTGCCCGTCA
GTGGGCAGAG
